>Addgene plasmid #81210 | pHU6_gRNA_Ch10-for1 | depositor full sequence | sequence record 158314 | pHU6_gRNA_Ch10-for1 sequence 2262 bps
GAGGGCTTACCATCTGGCCCCAGTGCTGCAATGATACCGCGAGACCCACGCTCACCGGCTCCAGATTTAT
CAGCAATAAACCAGCCAGCCGGAAGGGCCGAGCGCAGAAGTGGTCCTGCAACTTTATCCGCCTCCATCCA
GTCTATTAATTGTTGCCGGGAAGCTAGAGTAAGTAGTTCGCCAGTTAATAGTTTGCGCAACGTTGTTGCC
ATTGCTACAGGCATCGTGGTGTCACGCTCGTCGTTTGGTATGGCTTCATTCAGCTCCGGTTCCCAACGAT
CAAGGCGAGTTACATGATCCCCCATGTTGTGCAAAAAAGCGGTTAGCTCCTTCGGTCCTCCGATCGTTGT
CAGAAGTAAGTTGGCCGCAGTGTTATCACTCATGGTTATGGCAGCACTGCATAATTCTCTTACTGTCATG
CCATCCGTAAGATGCTTTTCTGTGACTGGTGAGTACTCAACCAAGTCATTCTGAGAATAGTGTATGCGGC
GACCGAGTTGCTCTTGCCCGGCGTCAATACGGGATAATACCGCGCCACATAGCAGAACTTTAAAAGTGCT
CATCATTGGAAAACGTTCTTCGGGGCGAAAACTCTCAAGGATCTTACCGCTGTTGAGATCCAGTTCGATG
TAACCCACTCGTGCACCCAACTGATCTTCAGCATCTTTTACTTTCACCAGCGTTTCTGGGTGAGCAAAAA
CAGGAAGGCAAAATGCCGCAAAAAAGGGAATAAGGGCGACACGGAAATGTTGAATACTCATACTCTTCCT
TTTTCAATATTATTGAAGCATTTATCAGGGTTATTGTCTCATGAGCGGATACATATTTGAATGTATTTAG
AAAAATAAACAAATAGGGGTTCCGCGCACATTTCCCCGAAAAGTGCCACCTGACGTCGCTAGCTGTACAA
AAAAGCAGGCTTTAAAGGAACCAATTCAGTCGACTGGATCCAAGGTCGGGCAGGAAGAGGGCCTATTTCC
CATGATTCCTTCATATTTGCATATACGATACAAGGCTGTTAGAGAGATAATTAGAATTAATTTGACTGTA
AACACAAAGATATTAGTACAAAATACGTGACGTAGAAAGTAATAATTTCTTGGGTAGTTTGCAGTTTTAA
AATTATGTTTTAAAATGGACTATCATATGCTTACCGTAACTTGAAAGTATTTCGATTTCTTGGCTTTATA
TATCTTGTGGAAAGGACGAAACACCGCCCATGACCCTTCTCCTCTGTTTTAGAGCTAGAAATAGCAAGTT
AAAATAAGGCTAGTCCGTTATCAACTTGAAAAAGTGGCACCGAGTCGGTGCTTTTTTTTCTCGAGGTACC
TCTCTACATATGACATGTGAGCAAAAGGCCAGCAAAAGGCCAGGAACCGTAAAAAGGCCGCGTTGCTGGC
GTTTTTCCATAGGCTCCGCCCCCCTGACGAGCATCACAAAAATCGACGCTCAAGTCAGAGGTGGCGAAAC
CCGACAGGACTATAAAGATACCAGGCGTTTCCCCCTGGAAGCTCCCTCGTGCGCTCTCCTGTTCCGACCC
TGCCGCTTACCGGATACCTGTCCGCCTTTCTCCCTTCGGGAAGCGTGGCGCTTTCTCATAGCTCACGCTG
TAGGTATCTCAGTTCGGTGTAGGTCGTTCGCTCCAAGCTGGGCTGTGTGCACGAACCCCCCGTTCAGCCC
GACCGCTGCGCCTTATCCGGTAACTATCGTCTTGAGTCCAACCCGGTAAGACACGACTTATCGCCACTGG
CAGCAGCCACTGGTAACAGGATTAGCAGAGCGAGGTATGTAGGCGGTGCTACAGAGTTCTTGAAGTGGTG
GCCTAACTACGGCTACACTAGAAGAACAGTATTTGGTATCTGCGCTCTGCTGAAGCCAGTTACCTTCGGA
AAAAGAGTTGGTAGCTCTTGATCCGGCAAACAAACCACCGCTGGTAGCGGTGGTTTTTTTGTTTGCAAGC
AGCAGATTACGCGCAGAAAAAAAGGATCTCAAGAAGATCCTTTGATCTTTTCTACGGGGTCTGACGCTCA
GTGGAACGAAAACTCACGTTAAGGGATTTTGGTCATGAGATTATCAAAAAGGATCTTCACCTAGATCCTT
TTAAATTAAAAATGAAGTTTTAAATCAATCTAAAGTATATATGAGTAAACTTGGTCTGACAGTTACCAAT
GCTTAATCAGTGAGGCACCTATCTCAGCGATCTGTCTATTTCGTTCATCCATAGTTGCCTGACTCCCCGT
CGTGTAGATAACTACGATACGG
Features (pLannotate 1.2.2; 6 found; start..end, strand, type, name):
    762..866     -  promoter       AmpR promoter: bla
    904..921     +  protein_bind   attB1 (fragment): mutant version of attB; recombination site for the Gateway® BP reaction BP Clonase™
    967..1207    +  promoter       U6 promoter: RNA polymerase III promoter for human U6 snRNA
   1236..1311    +  misc_RNA       gRNA scaffold: guide RNA scaffold for the Streptococcus pyogenes CRISPR/Cas9 system
   1404..1992    -  rep_origin     ori: high-copy-number ColE1/pMB1/pBR322/pUC origin of replication
   2163..761     -  CDS            AmpR (across the origin): β-lactamase; bla; confers resistance to ampicillin, carbenicillin, and related antibiotics
