[The description below was written by a language model from this plasmid's Addgene catalogue record and pLannotate feature annotations shown in this document.]
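Description:
pHU6_gRNA_Ch10-for1 is a small (about 2.2–2.3 kb) mammalian guide RNA expression plasmid built on the pHU6 backbone. It is maintained in E. coli through a high-copy ColE1/pUC-type origin of replication and selected with ampicillin via a β-lactamase (AmpR) gene driven by its own bla promoter. The plasmid carries no mammalian selection marker, reporter, or Cas9 coding sequence in the annotated features, so it functions purely as a guide RNA donor to be co-delivered with a separate effector plasmid.

The payload is a single RNA polymerase III transcription unit. The human U6 snRNA promoter sits a short distance upstream of the Streptococcus pyogenes Cas9 gRNA scaffold, and the gap between the two is consistent with the position of the target-specific spacer, although the spacer itself is not annotated. According to the record, the guide is directed to a site on human chromosome 10 within the PCDH15 gene, adjacent to a pseudo-gix sequence, with the Cas9 binding site lying six base pairs from, and 3′ of, the gix-like site. A short attB1 fragment upstream of the U6 promoter appears to be a remnant of the backbone's construction rather than a functional element.

The associated work describes a programmable Cas9–serine recombinase fusion that acts on DNA in mammalian cells. In that context, this plasmid would be used, probably alongside other guides flanking the pseudo-gix site, to position the fusion protein at this endogenous genomic locus. The record does not specify the partner guides or the cloning method.
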