Addgene plasmid #81210: pHU6_gRNA_Ch10-for1
Purpose: for targeting Ch10 psuedo gix site in PCDH15 gene(six base pairs from the cas9 site and 3' of gix site)
Depositing lab: David Liu. Depositing organization: Harvard University. Publication: A programmable Cas9-serine recombinase fusion protein that operates on DNA sequences in mammalian cells. Chaikind B, Bessen JL, Thompson DB, Hu JH, Liu DR. Nucleic Acids Res. 2016 Aug 11. pii: gkw707. 10.1093/nar/gkw707 PubMed 27515511.
Backbone
  Vector backbone: pHU6
  Backbone size w/o insert (bp): 2200
  Total vector size (bp): 2200
  Vector type: Mammalian Expression
Growth in bacteria
  Bacterial resistance: Ampicillin, 100 μg/mL
  Growth temperature: 37°C
  Growth strain: DH5alpha
  Copy number: High Copy
Gene/Insert
  Gene/Insert name: hU6 expression of gRNA
  gRNA/shRNA sequence: Ch10 psuedo gix site in PCDH15 gene
  Species: H. sapiens (human)
  Promoter: U6
  Cloning method: Unknown
  Sequencing primers: 5′ AAAAAAAGCACCGACTCGGTG
Terms and licenses: Academic/Nonprofit Terms; Industry Terms: Not Available to Industry
How to cite: pHU6_gRNA_Ch10-for1 was a gift from David Liu (Addgene plasmid # 81210 ; http://n2t.net/addgene:81210 ; RRID:Addgene_81210)
