>Addgene plasmid #81210 | pHU6_gRNA_Ch10-for1 | addgene partial sequence | sequence record 163257 | hU6-F 5'-GAGGGCCTATTTCCCATGATT-3'
AGGCTGTTAGAGAGATAATTAGAATTAATTTGACTGTAAACACAAAGATATTAGTACAAAATACGTGACG
TAGAAAGTAATAATTTCTTGGGTAGTTTGCAGTTTTAAAATTATGTTTTAAAATGGACTATCATATGCTT
ACCGTAACTTGAAAGTATTTCGATTTCTTGGCTTTATATATCTTGTGGAAAGGACGAAACACCGCCCATG
ACCCTTCTCCTCTGTTTTAGAGCTAGAAATAGCAAGTTAAAATAAGGCTAGTCCGTTATCAACTTGAAAA
AGTGGCACCGAGTCGGTGCTTTTTTTTCTCGAGGTACCTCTCTACATATGACATGTGAGCAAAAGGCCAG
CAAAAGGCCAGGAACCGTAAAAAGGCCGCGTTGCTGGCGTTTTTCCATAGGCTCCGCCCCCCTGACGAGC
ATCACAAAAATCGACGCTCAAGTCAGAGGTGGCGAAACCCGACAGGACTATAAAGATACCAGGCGTTTCC
CCCTGGAAGCTCCCTCGTGCGCTCTCCTGTTCCGACCCTGCCGCTTACCGGATACCTGTCCGCCTTTCTC
CCTTCGGGAAGCGTGGCGCTTTCTCATAGCTCACGCTGTAGGTATCTCAGTTCGGTGTAGGTCGTTCGCT
CCAAGCTGGGCTGTGTGCACGAACCCCCCGTTCAGCCCGACCGCTGCGCCTTATCCGGTAACTATCGTCT
TGAGTCCAACCCGGTAAGACACGACTTATCGCCACTGGCAGCAGCCACTGGTAACAGGATTAGCAGAGCG
AGGTATGTAGGCGGTGCTACAGAGTTCTTGAAGTGGTGGCCTAACTACGGCTACACTAGAAGAACAGTAT
TTGGTATCTGCGCTCTGCTGAAGCCAGTTACCTTCGGAAAAAGAGTTGGTAGCTCTTGATCCGGCAA
