>Addgene plasmid #81210 | pHU6_gRNA_Ch10-for1 | addgene partial sequence | sequence record 163258 | StrepPyoCas9-5UTR-F 5'-CGGTGCCACTTTTTCAAGTTG-3'
CTTGCTATTTCTAGCTCTAAAACAGAGGAGAAGGGTCATGGGCGGTGTTTCGTCCTTTCCACAAGATATA
TAAAGCCAAGAAATCGAAATACTTTCAAGTTACGGTAAGCATATGATAGTCCATTTTAAAACATAATTTT
AAAACTGCAAACTACCCAAGAAATTATTACTTTCTACGTCACGTATTTTGTACTAATATCTTTGTGTTTA
CAGTCAAATTAATTCTAATTATCTCTCTAACAGCCTTGTATCGTATATGCAAATATGAAGGAATCATGGG
AAATAGGCCCTCTTCCTGCCCGACCTTGGATCCAGTCGACTGAATTGGTTCCTTTAAAGCCTGCTTTTTT
GTACAGCTAGCGACGTCAGGTGGCACTTTTCGGGGAAATGTGCGCGGAACCCCTATTTGTTTATTTTTCT
AAATACATTCAAATATGTATCCGCTCATGAGACAATAACCCTGATAAATGCTTCAATAATATTGAAAAAG
GAAGAGTATGAGTATTCAACATTTCCGTGTCGCCCTTATTCCCTTTTTTGCGGCATTTTGCCTTCCTGTT
TTTGCTCACCCAGAAACGCTGGTGAAAGTAAAAGATGCTGAAGATCAGTTGGGTGCACGAGTGGGTTACA
TCGAACTGGATCTCAACAGCGGTAAGATCCTTGAGAGTTTTCGCCCCGAAGAACGTTTTCCAATGATGAG
CACTTTTAAAGTTCTGCTATGTGGCGCGGTATTATCCCGTATTGACGCCGGGCAAGAGCAACTCGGTCGC
CGCATACACTATTCTCAGAATGACTTGGTTGAG
